Addgene plasmid #43856: pCAGGS-TAL-NC2
Depositing lab: Takashi Yamamoto. Depositing organization: Hiroshima University. Publication: Efficient TALEN construction and evaluation methods for human cell and animal applications. Sakuma T, Hosoi S, Woltjen K, Suzuki KI, Kashiwagi K, Wada H, Ochiai H, Miyamoto T, Kawai N, Sasakura Y, Matsuura S, Okada Y, Kawahara A, Hayashi S, Yamamoto T. Genes Cells. 2013 Feb 6. doi: 10.1111/gtc.12037. PubMed 23388034.
Backbone
  Vector backbone: pCAGGS
  Vector type: Mammalian Expression
Growth in bacteria
  Bacterial resistance: Ampicillin, 100 μg/mL
  Growth temperature: 37°C
  Growth strain: XL1 Blue
  Copy number: High Copy
Gene/Insert
  Gene/Insert name: TALEN-FokI nuclease backbone
  Species: Xanthamonas oryzae
  Promoter: CAG
  Tag / fusion protein: FokI nuclease (C terminal on insert); Flag (N terminal on insert)
  Cloning method: Unknown
  Sequencing primers: 5′ CAGGAAACAGCTATGACCATG
Terms and licenses: Academic/Nonprofit Terms; Industry Terms: Not Available to Industry
Depositor comments: For more information on Yamamoto TALEN Add-On Plasmids please refer to: http://www.addgene.org/TALEN/Yamamotolab/
How to cite: pCAGGS-TAL-NC2 was a gift from Takashi Yamamoto (Addgene plasmid # 43856 ; http://n2t.net/addgene:43856 ; RRID:Addgene_43856)
