[The description below was written by a language model from this plasmid's Addgene catalogue record and pLannotate feature annotations shown in this document.]
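Description:
pCAGGS-TAL-NC2 is a mammalian expression plasmid of about 6.5 kb, built on the pCAGGS backbone. It serves as a destination or "backbone" vector for assembling TALE nucleases (TALENs). It is propagated in E. coli as a high-copy plasmid through a ColE1/pUC-type origin and is selected with ampicillin (AmpR, β-lactamase under its own promoter). The backbone also carries an SV40 origin of replication and an SV40 poly(A) signal. No mammalian selection marker is annotated.

The expression unit is driven by the CAG promoter, annotated as the CMV immediate-early enhancer, the chicken β-actin promoter and a chimeric β-actin/β-globin intron. It ends with the rabbit β-globin polyadenylation signal. Downstream of the promoter, the reading frame begins with an N-terminal FLAG epitope; the feature table detects only a short fragment matching 3xFLAG. A TALE N-terminal segment follows, matching AvrXa10 of Xanthomonas oryzae. The frame is then interrupted by a reverse-oriented bacterial lacZα cassette with a lac promoter/operator, a CAP site, and pBluescript-derived MCS, T7 and T3 remnants. After this interruption comes the FokI cleavage domain, which is a nonspecific nuclease and must dimerize to cut DNA.

This layout suggests that the lacZα segment is a stuffer that is replaced by a custom array of TALE DNA-binding repeats, probably with blue/white screening. However, the record lists the cloning method as unknown, and no TALE C-terminal region is separately annotated. Once completed, paired constructs would express left and right TALENs for targeted genome editing. The associated publication describes TALEN construction and evaluation for human cell and animal applications.
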