Features (pLannotate 1.2.2; 28 found; start..end, strand, type, name):
      4..383     +  enhancer       CMV enhancer: human cytomegalovirus immediate early enhancer
    386..661     +  promoter       chicken β-actin promoter: No description available
    662..1670    +  intron         chimeric intron: chimera between introns from chicken β-actin and rabbit β-globin
   1668..1724    +  CDS            HBB (fragment): HBB_LEPEU - Experimental evidence at protein level: Swiss-Prot protein existence level 1. Involved in oxygen transport from the lung to the various peripheral tissues. From Lepus europaeus (European hare).
   1780..1799    +  CDS            3xFLAG (fragment): three tandem FLAG® epitope tags
   1828..2295    +  CDS            avrXa10 (fragment): AVX10_XANOO - Experimental evidence at protein level: Swiss-Prot protein existence level 1. Avirulence protein. Induces the hypersensitive response (HR)in rice plants carrying the resistance gene Xa10. Activity depends on the presence of the core repeat domains; replacement with repeat domains from other proteins (AvrBs3 of X.euvesicatoria (AC P14727) or AvrXa7 of this organism) does not elicit the HR. Probably acts as a transcription factor in its host plant (rice) to induce plant resistance or disease. From Xanthomonas oryzae pv. oryzae.
   2303..2321    -  rep_origin     f1 ori (fragment): f1 bacteriophage origin of replication; arrow indicates direction of (+) strand synthesis
   2326..2481    -  CDS            lacZα (fragment): LacZα fragment of β-galactosidase; lacZ fragment
   2489..2507    +  promoter       T7 promoter: promoter for bacteriophage T7 RNA polymerase
   2516..2539    -  misc_feature   MCS (fragment): pBluescript multiple cloning site
   2555..2573    -  promoter       T3 promoter: promoter for bacteriophage T3 RNA polymerase
   2618..2634    -  protein_bind   lac operator: The lac repressor binds to the lac operator to inhibit transcription in E. coli. This inhibition can be relieved by adding lactose or isopropyl-β-D-thiogalactopyranoside (IPTG). lac repressor encoded by lacI
   2642..2672    -  promoter       lac promoter: promoter for the E. coli lac operon
   2687..2708    -  protein_bind   CAP binding site: CAP binding activates transcription in the presence of cAMP. E. coli catabolite activator protein
   2849..3433    +  CDS            FokI cleavage domain: nonspecific DNA cleavage domain of the FokI endonuclease (Li et al., 1992) must dimerize to be catalytically active
   3439..3516    +  CDS            HBB (fragment): HBB_PONPY - Experimental evidence at transcript level: Swiss-Prot protein existence level 2. Involved in oxygen transport from the lung to the various peripheral tissues. From Pongo pygmaeus (Bornean orangutan).
   3587..3642    +  polyA_signal   β-globin poly(A) signal: rabbit β-globin polyadenylation signal (Gil and Proudfoot, 1987)
   4025..4041    -  protein_bind   lac operator: The lac repressor binds to the lac operator to inhibit transcription in E. coli. This inhibition can be relieved by adding lactose or isopropyl-β-D-thiogalactopyranoside (IPTG). lac repressor encoded by lacI
   4049..4079    -  promoter       lac promoter: promoter for the E. coli lac operon
   4094..4115    -  protein_bind   CAP binding site: CAP binding activates transcription in the presence of cAMP. E. coli catabolite activator protein
   4128..4167    -  CDS            lacI (fragment): lac repressor; lacI; The lac repressor binds to the lac operator to inhibit transcription in E. coli. This inhibition can be relieved by adding lactose or isopropyl-β-D-thiogalactopyranoside (IPTG).
   4174..4196    +  promoter       SV40 promoter (fragment): SV40 enhancer and early promoter
   4220..4355    +  rep_origin     SV40 ori: SV40 origin of replication
   4375..4509    +  polyA_signal   SV40 poly(A) signal: SV40 polyadenylation signal
   4511..4565    -  CDS            lacI (fragment): lac repressor; lacI; The lac repressor binds to the lac operator to inhibit transcription in E. coli. This inhibition can be relieved by adding lactose or isopropyl-β-D-thiogalactopyranoside (IPTG).
   4748..5336    -  rep_origin     ori: high-copy-number ColE1/pMB1/pBR322/pUC origin of replication
   5507..6367    -  CDS            AmpR: β-lactamase; bla; confers resistance to ampicillin, carbenicillin, and related antibiotics
   6368..6472    -  promoter       AmpR promoter: bla
>Addgene plasmid #43856 | pCAGGS-TAL-NC2 | depositor full sequence | sequence record 63755 | pCAGGS-TAL-NC2 sequence 6498 bps
GTCGACATTGATTATTGACTAGTTATTAATAGTAATCAATTACGGGGTCATTAGTTCATAGCCCATATAT
GGAGTTCCGCGTTACATAACTTACGGTAAATGGCCCGCCTGGCTGACCGCCCAACGACCCCCGCCCATTG
ACGTCAATAATGACGTATGTTCCCATAGTAACGCCAATAGGGACTTTCCATTGACGTCAATGGGTGGACT
ATTTACGGTAAACTGCCCACTTGGCAGTACATCAAGTGTATCATATGCCAAGTACGCCCCCTATTGACGT
CAATGACGGTAAATGGCCCGCCTGGCATTATGCCCAGTACATGACCTTATGGGACTTTCCTACTTGGCAG
TACATCTACGTATTAGTCATCGCTATTACCATGGGTCGAGGTGAGCCCCACGTTCTGCTTCACTCTCCCC
ATCTCCCCCCCCTCCCCACCCCCAATTTTGTATTTATTTATTTTTTAATTATTTTGTGCAGCGATGGGGG
CGGGGGGGGGGGGGGCGCGCGCCAGGCGGGGCGGGGCGGGGCGAGGGGCGGGGCGGGGCGAGGCGGAGAG
GTGCGGCGGCAGCCAATCAGAGCGGCGCGCTCCGAAAGTTTCCTTTTATGGCGAGGCGGCGGCGGCGGCG
GCCCTATAAAAAGCGAAGCGCGCGGCGGGCGGGAGTCGCTGCGTTGCCTTCGCCCCGTGCCCCGCTCCGC
GCCGCCTCGCGCCGCCCGCCCCGGCTCTGACTGACCGCGTTACTCCCACAGGTGAGCGGGCGGGACGGCC
CTTCTCCTCCGGGCTGTAATTAGCGCTTGGTTTAATGACGGCTCGTTTCTTTTCTGTGGCTGCGTGAAAG
CCTTAAAGGGCTCCGGGAGGGCCCTTTGTGCGGGGGGGAGCGGCTCGGGGGGTGCGTGCGTGTGTGTGTG
CGTGGGGAGCGCCGCGTGCGGCCCGCGCTGCCCGGCGGCTGTGAGCGCTGCGGGCGCGGCGCGGGGCTTT
GTGCGCTCCGCGTGTGCGCGAGGGGAGCGCGGCCGGGGGCGGTGCCCCGCGGTGCGGGGGGGCTGCGAGG
GGAACAAAGGCTGCGTGCGGGGTGTGTGCGTGGGGGGGTGAGCAGGGGGTGTGGGCGCGGCGGTCGGGCT
GTAACCCCCCCCTGCACCCCCCTCCCCGAGTTGCTGAGCACGGCCCGGCTTCGGGTGCGGGGCTCCGTGC
GGGGCGTGGCGCGGGGCTCGCCGTGCCGGGCGGGGGGTGGCGGCAGGTGGGGGTGCCGGGCGGGGCGGGG
CCGCCTCGGGCCGGGGAGGGCTCGGGGGAGGGGCGCGGCGGCCCCGGAGCGCCGGCGGCTGTCGAGGCGC
GGCGAGCCGCAGCCATTGCCTTTTATGGTAATCGTGCGAGAGGGCGCAGGGACTTCCTTTGTCCCAAATC
TGGCGGAGCCGAAATCTGGGAGGCGCCGCCGCACCCCCTCTAGCGGGCGCGGGCGAAGCGGTGCGGCGCC
GGCAGGAAGGAAATGGGCGGGGAGGGCCTTCGTGCGTCGCCGCGCCGCCGTCCCCTTCTCCATCTCCAGC
CTCGGGGCTGCCGCAGGGGGACGGCTGCCTTCGGGGGGGACGGGGCAGGGCGGGGTTCGGCTTCTGGCGT
GTGACCGGCGGCTCTAGAGCCTCTGCTAACCATGTTCATGCCTTCTTCTTTTTCCTACAGCTCCTGGGCA
ACGTGCTGGTTATTGTGCTGTCTCATCATTTTGGCAAAGAATTCCGCCACCATGGCTTCCTCCCCTCCAA
AGAAAAAGAGAAAGGTTGCGGCCGCTGACTACAAGGATGACGACGATAAAAGTTGGAAGGACGCAAGTGG
TTGGTCTAGAATGCATGCGGCCCCGCGACGGCGTGCTGCGCAACCCTCCGACGCTTCGCCGGCCGCGCAG
GTGGATCTACGCACGCTCGGCTACAGTCAGCAGCAGCAAGAGAAGATCAAACCGAAGGTGCGTTCGACAG
TGGCGCAGCACCACGAGGCACTGGTGGGCCATGGGTTTACACACGCGCACATCGTTGCGCTCAGCCAACA
CCCGGCAGCGTTAGGGACCGTCGCTGTCACGTATCAGCACATAATCACGGCGTTGCCAGAGGCGACACAC
GAAGACATCGTTGGCGTCGGCAAACAGTGGTCCGGCGCACGCGCCCTGGAGGCCTTGCTCACGGATGCGG
GGGAGTTGAGAGGTCCGCCGTTACAGTTGGACACAGGCCAACTTGTGAAGATTGCAAAACGTGGCGGCGT
GACCGCAATGGAGGCAGTGCATGCATCGCGCAATGCACTGACGGGTGCCCCCCTGGAGACGGGCGCCGCT
ACAGGGCGCGTCCCATTCGCCATTCAGGCTGCGCAACTGTTGGGAAGGGCGATCGGTGCGGGCCTCTTCG
CTATTACGCCAGCTGGCGAAAGGGGGATGTGCTGCAAGGCGATTAAGTTGGGTAACGCCAGGGTTTTCCC
AGTCACGACGTTGTAAAACGACGGCCAGTGAGCGCGCGTAATACGACTCACTATAGGGCGAATTGGGTAC
CGGGCCCCCCCTCGAGGTCCTCCAGCTTTTGTTCCCTTTAGTGAGGGTTAATTGCGCGCTTGGCGTAATC
ATGGTCATAGCTGTTTCCTGTGTGAAATTGTTATCCGCTCACAATTCCACACAACATACGAGCCGGAAGC
ATAAAGTGTAAAGCCTGGGGTGCCTAATGAGTGAGCTAACTCACATTAATTGCGTTGCGCTCACTGCCCG
CTTTCCACCGGTCGTCTCCAACGACCACCTCGTCGCCTTGGCCTGCCTCGGCGGACGTCCTGCCATGGAT
GCAGTGAAAAAGGGATTGCCGCACGCGCCGGAATTGATCAGATCCCAGCTAGTCAAAAGTGAACTGGAGG
AGAAGAAATCTGAACTTCGTCATAAATTGAAATATGTGCCTCATGAATATATTGAATTAATTGAAATTGC
CAGAAATTCCACTCAGGATAGAATTCTTGAAATGAAGGTAATGGAATTTTTTATGAAAGTTTATGGATAT
AGAGGTAAACATTTGGGTGGATCAAGGAAACCGGACGGAGCAATTTATACTGTCGGATCTCCTATTGATT
ACGGTGTGATCGTGGATACTAAAGCTTATAGCGGAGGTTATAATCTGCCAATTGGCCAAGCAGATGAAAT
GCAACGATATGTCGAAGAAAATCAAACACGAAACAAACATATCAACCCTAATGAATGGTGGAAAGTCTAT
CCATCTTCTGTAACGGAATTTAAGTTTTTATTTGTGAGTGGTCACTTTAAAGGAAACTACAAAGCTCAGC
TTACACGATTAAATCATATCACTAATTGTAATGGAGCTGTTCTTAGTGTAGAAGAGCTTTTAATTGGTGG
AGAAATGATTAAAGCCGGCACATTAACCTTAGAGGAAGTGAGAAGGAAATTTAATAACGGCGAGATAAAC
TTTTAATGGAATTCACTCCTCAGGTGCAGGCTGCCTATCAGAAGGTGGTGGCTGGTGTGGCCAATGCCCT
GGCTCACAAATACCACTGAGATCTTTTTCCCTCTGCCAAAAATTATGGGGACATCATGAAGCCCCTTGAG
CATCTGACTTCTGGCTAATAAAGGAAATTTATTTTCATTGCAATAGTGTGTTGGAATTTTTTGTGTCTCT
CACTCGGAAGGACATATGGGAGGGCAAATCATTTAAAACATCAGAATGAGTATTTGGTTTAGAGTTTGGC
AACATATGCCATATGCTGGCTGCCATGAACAAAGGTGGCTATAAAGAGGTCATCAGTATATGAAACAGCC
CCCTGCTGTCCATTCCTTATTCCATAGAAAAGCCTTGACTTGAGGTTAGATTTTTTTTATATTTTGTTTT
GTGTTATTTTTTTCTTTAACATCCCTAAAATTTTCCTTACATGTTTTACTAGCCAGATTTTTCCTCCTCT
CCTGACTACTCCCAGTCATAGCTGTCCCTCTTCTCTTATGAAGATCCCTCGACCTGCAGCCCAAGCTTGG
CGTAATCATGGTCATAGCTGTTTCCTGTGTGAAATTGTTATCCGCTCACAATTCCACACAACATACGAGC
CGGAAGCATAAAGTGTAAAGCCTGGGGTGCCTAATGAGTGAGCTAACTCACATTAATTGCGTTGCGCTCA
CTGCCCGCTTTCCAGTCGGGAAACCTGTCGTGCCAGCGGATCCGCATCTCAATTAGTCAGCAACCATAGT
CCCGCCCCTAACTCCGCCCATCCCGCCCCTAACTCCGCCCAGTTCCGCCCATTCTCCGCCCCATGGCTGA
CTAATTTTTTTTATTTATGCAGAGGCCGAGGCCGCCTCGGCCTCTGAGCTATTCCAGAAGTAGTGAGGAG
GCTTTTTTGGAGGCCTAGGCTTTTGCAAAAAGCTAACTTGTTTATTGCAGCTTATAATGGTTACAAATAA
AGCAATAGCATCACAAATTTCACAAATAAAGCATTTTTTTCACTGCATTCTAGTTGTGGTTTGTCCAAAC
TCATCAATGTATCTTATCATGTCTGGATCCGCTGCATTAATGAATCGGCCAACGCGCGGGGAGAGGCGGT
TTGCGTATTGGGCGCTCTTCCGCTTCCTCGCTCACTGACTCGCTGCGCTCGGTCGTTCGGCTGCGGCGAG
CGGTATCAGCTCACTCAAAGGCGGTAATACGGTTATCCACAGAATCAGGGGATAACGCAGGAAAGAACAT
GTGAGCAAAAGGCCAGCAAAAGGCCAGGAACCGTAAAAAGGCCGCGTTGCTGGCGTTTTTCCATAGGCTC
CGCCCCCCTGACGAGCATCACAAAAATCGACGCTCAAGTCAGAGGTGGCGAAACCCGACAGGACTATAAA
GATACCAGGCGTTTCCCCCTGGAAGCTCCCTCGTGCGCTCTCCTGTTCCGACCCTGCCGCTTACCGGATA
CCTGTCCGCCTTTCTCCCTTCGGGAAGCGTGGCGCTTTCTCAATGCTCACGCTGTAGGTATCTCAGTTCG
GTGTAGGTCGTTCGCTCCAAGCTGGGCTGTGTGCACGAACCCCCCGTTCAGCCCGACCGCTGCGCCTTAT
CCGGTAACTATCGTCTTGAGTCCAACCCGGTAAGACACGACTTATCGCCACTGGCAGCAGCCACTGGTAA
CAGGATTAGCAGAGCGAGGTATGTAGGCGGTGCTACAGAGTTCTTGAAGTGGTGGCCTAACTACGGCTAC
ACTAGAAGGACAGTATTTGGTATCTGCGCTCTGCTGAAGCCAGTTACCTTCGGAAAAAGAGTTGGTAGCT
CTTGATCCGGCAAACAAACCACCGCTGGTAGCGGTGGTTTTTTTGTTTGCAAGCAGCAGATTACGCGCAG
AAAAAAAGGATCTCAAGAAGATCCTTTGATCTTTTCTACGGGGTCTGACGCTCAGTGGAACGAAAACTCA
CGTTAAGGGATTTTGGTCATGAGATTATCAAAAAGGATCTTCACCTAGATCCTTTTAAATTAAAAATGAA
GTTTTAAATCAATCTAAAGTATATATGAGTAAACTTGGTCTGACAGTTACCAATGCTTAATCAGTGAGGC
ACCTATCTCAGCGATCTGTCTATTTCGTTCATCCATAGTTGCCTGACTCCCCGTCGTGTAGATAACTACG
ATACGGGAGGGCTTACCATCTGGCCCCAGTGCTGCAATGATACCGCGAGACCCACGCTCACCGGCTCCAG
ATTTATCAGCAATAAACCAGCCAGCCGGAAGGGCCGAGCGCAGAAGTGGTCCTGCAACTTTATCCGCCTC
CATCCAGTCTATTAATTGTTGCCGGGAAGCTAGAGTAAGTAGTTCGCCAGTTAATAGTTTGCGCAACGTT
GTTGCCATTGCTACAGGCATCGTGGTGTCACGCTCGTCGTTTGGTATGGCTTCATTCAGCTCCGGTTCCC
AACGATCAAGGCGAGTTACATGATCCCCCATGTTGTGCAAAAAAGCGGTTAGCTCCTTCGGTCCTCCGAT
CGTTGTCAGAAGTAAGTTGGCCGCAGTGTTATCACTCATGGTTATGGCAGCACTGCATAATTCTCTTACT
GTCATGCCATCCGTAAGATGCTTTTCTGTGACTGGTGAGTACTCAACCAAGTCATTCTGAGAATAGTGTA
TGCGGCGACCGAGTTGCTCTTGCCCGGCGTCAATACGGGATAATACCGCGCCACATAGCAGAACTTTAAA
AGTGCTCATCATTGGAAAACGTTCTTCGGGGCGAAAACTCTCAAGGATCTTACCGCTGTTGAGATCCAGT
TCGATGTAACCCACTCGTGCACCCAACTGATCTTCAGCATCTTTTACTTTCACCAGCGTTTCTGGGTGAG
CAAAAACAGGAAGGCAAAATGCCGCAAAAAAGGGAATAAGGGCGACACGGAAATGTTGAATACTCATACT
CTTCCTTTTTCAATATTATTGAAGCATTTATCAGGGTTATTGTCTCATGAGCGGATACATATTTGAATGT
ATTTAGAAAAATAAACAAATAGGGGTTCCGCGCACATTTCCCCGAAAAGTGCCACCTG
