>Addgene plasmid #43856 | pCAGGS-TAL-NC2 | addgene partial sequence | sequence record 80381 | pCAGGS5 5'-ggttcggcttctggcgtgtgacc-3'
TGTTCATGCCTTCTTCTTTTTCCTACAGCTCCTGGGCAACGTGCTGGTTATTGTGCTGTCTCATCATTTT
GGCAAAGAATTCCGCCACCATGGCTTCCTCCCCTCCAAAGAAAAAGAGAAAGGTTGCGGCCGCTGACTAC
AAGGATGACGACGATAAAAGTTGGAAGGACGCAAGTGGTTGGTCTAGAATGCATGCGGCCCCGCGACGGC
GTGCTGCGCAACCCTCCGACGCTTCGCCGGCCGCGCAGGTGGATCTACGCACGCTCGGCTACAGTCAGCA
GCAGCAAGAGAAGATCAAACCGAAGGTGCGTTCGACAGTGGCGCAGCACCACGAGGCACTGGTGGGCCAT
GGGTTTACACACGCGCACATCGTTGCGCTCAGCCAACACCCGGCAGCGTTAGGGACCGTCGCTGTCACGT
ATCAGCACATAATCACGGCGTTGCCAGAGGCGACACACGAAGACATCGTTGGCGTCGGCAAACAGTGGTC
CGGCGCACGCGCCCTGGAGGCCTTGCTCACGGATGCGGGGGAGTTGAGAGGTCCGCCGTTACAGTTGGAC
ACAGGCCAACTTGTGAAGATTGCAAAACGTGGCGGCGTGACCGCAATGGAGGCAGTGCATGCATCGCGCA
ATGCACTGACGGGTGCCCCCCTGGAGACGGGCGCCGCTACAGGGCGCGTCCCATTCGCCATTC
