>Addgene plasmid #43856 | pCAGGS-TAL-NC2 | addgene partial sequence | sequence record 80386 | T3 5'-GCAATTAACCCTCACTAAAGG-3'
CCGGTACCCAATTCGCCCTATAGTGAGTCGTATTACGCGCGCTCACTGGCCGTCGTTTTACAACGTCGTG
ACTGGGAAAACCCTGGCGTTACCCAACTTAATCGCCTTGCAGCACATCCCCCTTTCGCCAGCTGGCGTAA
TAGCGAAGAGGCCCGCACCGATCGCCCTTCCCAACAGTTGCGCAGCCTGAATGGCGAATGGGACGCGCCC
TGTAGCGGCGCCCGTCTCCAGGGGGGCACCCGTCAGTGCATTGCGCGATGCATGCACTGCCTCCATTGCG
GTCACGCCGCCACGTTTTGCAATCTTCACAAGTTGGCCTGTGTCCAACTGTAACGGCGGACCTCTCAACT
CCCCCGCATCCGTGAGCAAGGCCTCCAGGGCGCGTGCGCCGGACCACTGTTTGCCGACGCCAACGATGTC
TTCGTGTGTCGCCTCTGGCAACGCCGTGATTATGTGCTGATACGTGACAGCGACGGTCCCTAACGCTGCC
GGGTGTTGGCTGAGCGCAACGATGTGCGCGTGTGTAAACCCATGGCCCACCAGTGCCTCGTGGTGCTGCG
CCACTGTCGAACGCACCTTCGGTTTGATCTTCTCTTGCTGCTGCTGACTGTAGCCGAGCGTGCGTAGATC
CACCTGCGCGGCCGGCGAAGCGTCGGAGGGTTGCGCAGCACGCCGTCGCGGGGCCGCATGCATTCTAGAC
CAACCACTTGCGTCCTTCCAACTTTTATCGTCGTCATCCTTGTAGTCAGCGGCCGCAACC
